Addgene plasmid #85095: pGS-3R112C/T180C
Purpose: Host vector to fuse a gene at the N-terminus of PCNA3 variant (R112C/T180C)
Depositing lab: Teruyuki Nagamune. Depositing organization: The University of Tokyo. Publication: Immobilization of a Bacterial Cytochrome P450 Monooxygenase System on a Solid Support. Tan CY, Hirakawa H, Suzuki R, Haga T, Iwata F, Nagamune T. Angew Chem Int Ed Engl. 2016 Oct 26. doi: 10.1002/anie.201608033. PubMed 27781345.
Backbone
  Vector backbone: pET-28b(+)
  Backbone manufacturer: Merck Millipore
  Backbone size w/o insert (bp): 5332
  Total vector size (bp): 6125
  Modifications to backbone: N/A
  Vector type: Bacterial Expression
Growth in bacteria
  Bacterial resistance: Kanamycin, 50 μg/mL
  Growth temperature: 37°C
  Growth strain: DH5alpha
  Copy number: Low Copy
Gene/Insert
  Gene/Insert name: DNA polymerase sliding clamp 3 (alt name: PCNA3)
  Species: Synthetic; Sulfolobus solfataricus P2
  Insert size (bp): 793
  Mutation: changed Arginine 112 to Cysteine and Threonine 180 to Cysteine
  GenBank ID: WP_009988781.1
  Promoter: T7 promoter
  Tag / fusion protein: His6 tag (N terminal on backbone)
  Cloning method: Unknown
  Sequencing primers: 5′ T7; 3′ T7 Terminal
Terms and licenses: Academic/Nonprofit Terms; Industry Terms: Not Available to Industry
Depositor comments: The PCNA3 gene was subcloned from a synthetic gene whose codons are optimized for E. coli expression.
How to cite: pGS-3R112C/T180C was a gift from Teruyuki Nagamune (Addgene plasmid # 85095 ; http://n2t.net/addgene:85095 ; RRID:Addgene_85095)
