[The description below was written by a language model from this plasmid's Addgene catalogue record and pLannotate feature annotations shown in this document.]
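Description:
pGS-3R112C/T180C is a bacterial expression plasmid built on the pET-28b(+) backbone, designed as a host vector into which a gene of interest can be inserted so that its product is fused to the N-terminus of a PCNA3 variant. It is maintained in E. coli under kanamycin selection (aminoglycoside phosphotransferase, KanR) and replicates from a ColE1/pBR322-type origin accompanied by the rop gene and bom region, consistent with its listing as low copy. An f1 origin is also present. The short TcR, AmpR promoter and SET1 fragments in the automated annotation look like partial matches to backbone sequence, not functional elements.

The expression cassette follows the standard pET arrangement: a T7 promoter with an adjacent lac operator, a T7 gene 10 ribosome binding site and a T7 terminator, with lacI carried on the plasmid. Transcription therefore depends on T7 RNA polymerase supplied by the host and is inducible with IPTG. Downstream of the RBS lie the backbone's N-terminal His6 tag (picked up as a fragment of a composite tag) and a thrombin cleavage site, followed after a short unannotated interval by the PCNA3 coding sequence. This encodes DNA polymerase sliding clamp 3 of Sulfolobus (Saccharolobus) solfataricus P2, one subunit of the heterotrimeric sliding clamp, and was subcloned from a synthetic gene codon-optimised for E. coli. It carries the substitutions R112C and T180C.

A further His-tag fragment is annotated downstream of the insert, but the record does not say whether it is translated. The record also does not explain the role of the introduced cysteines. The associated publication concerns immobilising a bacterial cytochrome P450 monooxygenase system on a solid support.
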