Features (pLannotate 1.2.2; 21 found; start..end, strand, type, name):
     12..467     +  rep_origin     f1 ori (sequence partly withheld): f1 bacteriophage origin of replication; arrow indicates direction of (+) strand synthesis
    494..551     +  promoter       AmpR promoter (fragment): bla
    560..1375    -  CDS            KanR: aminoglycoside phosphotransferase; aph(3')-Ia; confers resistance to kanamycin in bacteria or G418 (Geneticin®) in eukaryotes
   1497..2085    +  rep_origin     ori: high-copy-number ColE1/pMB1/pBR322/pUC origin of replication
   2271..2413    -  misc_feature   bom: basis of mobility region from pBR322
   2515..2706    -  CDS            rop: Rop protein, which maintains plasmids at low copy number; rop
   2723..3103    +  CDS            YPB1_ECOLX: Protein predicted: Swiss-Prot protein existence level 4. From Escherichia coli.
   3175..3466    -  CDS            TcR (fragment): tetracycline efflux protein; tet; confers resistance to tetracycline
   3481..3502    -  protein_bind   CAP binding site: CAP binding activates transcription in the presence of cAMP. E. coli catabolite activator protein
   3515..4597    -  CDS            lacI: lac repressor; lacI; The lac repressor binds to the lac operator to inhibit transcription in E. coli. This inhibition can be relieved by adding lactose or isopropyl-β-D-thiogalactopyranoside (IPTG).
   4598..4675    -  promoter       lacI promoter: lacI
   4683..4962    -  CDS            TcR (fragment): tetracycline efflux protein; tet; confers resistance to tetracycline
   4984..5002    +  promoter       T7 promoter: promoter for bacteriophage T7 RNA polymerase
   5003..5027    +  protein_bind   lac operator: The lac repressor binds to the lac operator to inhibit transcription in E. coli. This inhibition can be relieved by adding lactose or isopropyl-β-D-thiogalactopyranoside (IPTG). lac repressor encoded by lacI
   5042..5064    +  RBS            RBS: efficient ribosome binding site from bacteriophage T7 gene 10 (Olins and Rangwala, 1989)
   5083..5099    +  CDS            capTEV™ (fragment): composite tag for in vivo biotinylation, TEV protease cleavage, and 6xHis tagging
   5110..5127    +  CDS            thrombin site: thrombin recognition and cleavage site
   5189..5920    +  CDS            pcn3: PCNA3_SACS2 - Also known as pcnA-1. Experimental evidence at protein level: Swiss-Prot protein existence level 1. One of the sliding clamp subunits that acts as a moving platform for DNA processing. Responsible for tethering the catalytic subunit of DNA polymerase to DNA during high-speed replication. DNA polymerase I, DNA ligase and the flap endonuclease may be constitutively associated with the PCNA heterotrimer forming a scanning complex able to couple DNA synthesis and Okazaki fragment maturation. Heterotrimer stimulates the Holliday junction resolvase Hjc. From Saccharolobus solfataricus
   5969..5986    +  CDS            9xHis (fragment): 9xHis affinity tag
   5996..6045    +  CDS            SET1 (fragment): solubility-enhancement tag derived from T7 phage gene 10B
   6053..6100    +  terminator     T7 terminator: transcription terminator for bacteriophage T7 RNA polymerase
>Addgene plasmid #85095 | pGS-3R112C/T180C | depositor full sequence | sequence record 164472 | pGS-3R112C/T180C sequence 6125 bps
TGGCGAATGGG
[124 nt withheld, positions 12-135]
C
[91 nt withheld, positions 137-227]
A
[49 nt withheld, positions 229-277]
CCTTTGACGTTGGAGTCCACGTTCTTT
[37 nt withheld, positions 305-341]
ACCCTATCTCGGTCTATTCTTTTGATTTATAAGGGATTTTGCCGATTTCGGCCTATTGGTTAAAAAATGA
GCTGATTTAACAAAAATTTAACGCGAATTTTAACAAAATATTAACGTTTACAATTTCAGGTGGCACTTTT
CGGGGAAATGTGCGCGGAACCCCTATTTGTTTATTTTTCTAAATACATTCAAATATGTATCCGCTCATGA
ATTAATTCTTAGAAAAACTCATCGAGCATCAAATGAAACTGCAATTTATTCATATCAGGATTATCAATAC
CATATTTTTGAAAAAGCCGTTTCTGTAATGAAGGAGAAAACTCACCGAGGCAGTTCCATAGGATGGCAAG
ATCCTGGTATCGGTCTGCGATTCCGACTCGTCCAACATCAATACAACCTATTAATTTCCCCTCGTCAAAA
ATAAGGTTATCAAGTGAGAAATCACCATGAGTGACGACTGAATCCGGTGAGAATGGCAAAAGTTTATGCA
TTTCTTTCCAGACTTGTTCAACAGGCCAGCCATTACGCTCGTCATCAAAATCACTCGCATCAACCAAACC
GTTATTCATTCGTGATTGCGCCTGAGCGAGACGAAATACGCGATCGCTGTTAAAAGGACAATTACAAACA
GGAATCGAATGCAACCGGCGCAGGAACACTGCCAGCGCATCAACAATATTTTCACCTGAATCAGGATATT
CTTCTAATACCTGGAATGCTGTTTTCCCGGGGATCGCAGTGGTGAGTAACCATGCATCATCAGGAGTACG
GATAAAATGCTTGATGGTCGGAAGAGGCATAAATTCCGTCAGCCAGTTTAGTCTGACCATCTCATCTGTA
ACATCATTGGCAACGCTACCTTTGCCATGTTTCAGAAACAACTCTGGCGCATCGGGCTTCCCATACAATC
GATAGATTGTCGCACCTGATTGCCCGACATTATCGCGAGCCCATTTATACCCATATAAATCAGCATCCAT
GTTGGAATTTAATCGCGGCCTAGAGCAAGACGTTTCCCGTTGAATATGGCTCATAACACCCCTTGTATTA
CTGTTTATGTAAGCAGACAGTTTTATTGTTCATGACCAAAATCCCTTAACGTGAGTTTTCGTTCCACTGA
GCGTCAGACCCCGTAGAAAAGATCAAAGGATCTTCTTGAGATCCTTTTTTTCTGCGCGTAATCTGCTGCT
TGCAAACAAAAAAACCACCGCTACCAGCGGTGGTTTGTTTGCCGGATCAAGAGCTACCAACTCTTTTTCC
GAAGGTAACTGGCTTCAGCAGAGCGCAGATACCAAATACTGTCCTTCTAGTGTAGCCGTAGTTAGGCCAC
CACTTCAAGAACTCTGTAGCACCGCCTACATACCTCGCTCTGCTAATCCTGTTACCAGTGGCTGCTGCCA
GTGGCGATAAGTCGTGTCTTACCGGGTTGGACTCAAGACGATAGTTACCGGATAAGGCGCAGCGGTCGGG
CTGAACGGGGGGTTCGTGCACACAGCCCAGCTTGGAGCGAACGACCTACACCGAACTGAGATACCTACAG
CGTGAGCTATGAGAAAGCGCCACGCTTCCCGAAGGGAGAAAGGCGGACAGGTATCCGGTAAGCGGCAGGG
TCGGAACAGGAGAGCGCACGAGGGAGCTTCCAGGGGGAAACGCCTGGTATCTTTATAGTCCTGTCGGGTT
TCGCCACCTCTGACTTGAGCGTCGATTTTTGTGATGCTCGTCAGGGGGGCGGAGCCTATGGAAAAACGCC
AGCAACGCGGCCTTTTTACGGTTCCTGGCCTTTTGCTGGCCTTTTGCTCACATGTTCTTTCCTGCGTTAT
CCCCTGATTCTGTGGATAACCGTATTACCGCCTTTGAGTGAGCTGATACCGCTCGCCGCAGCCGAACGAC
CGAGCGCAGCGAGTCAGTGAGCGAGGAAGCGGAAGAGCGCCTGATGCGGTATTTTCTCCTTACGCATCTG
TGCGGTATTTCACACCGCATATATGGTGCACTCTCAGTACAATCTGCTCTGATGCCGCATAGTTAAGCCA
GTATACACTCCGCTATCGCTACGTGACTGGGTCATGGCTGCGCCCCGACACCCGCCAACACCCGCTGACG
CGCCCTGACGGGCTTGTCTGCTCCCGGCATCCGCTTACAGACAAGCTGTGACCGTCTCCGGGAGCTGCAT
GTGTCAGAGGTTTTCACCGTCATCACCGAAACGCGCGAGGCAGCTGCGGTAAAGCTCATCAGCGTGGTCG
TGAAGCGATTCACAGATGTCTGCCTGTTCATCCGCGTCCAGCTCGTTGAGTTTCTCCAGAAGCGTTAATG
TCTGGCTTCTGATAAAGCGGGCCATGTTAAGGGCGGTTTTTTCCTGTTTGGTCACTGATGCCTCCGTGTA
AGGGGGATTTCTGTTCATGGGGGTAATGATACCGATGAAACGAGAGAGGATGCTCACGATACGGGTTACT
GATGATGAACATGCCCGGTTACTGGAACGTTGTGAGGGTAAACAACTGGCGGTATGGATGCGGCGGGACC
AGAGAAAAATCACTCAGGGTCAATGCCAGCGCTTCGTTAATACAGATGTAGGTGTTCCACAGGGTAGCCA
GCAGCATCCTGCGATGCAGATCCGGAACATAATGGTGCAGGGCGCTGACTTCCGCGTTTCCAGACTTTAC
GAAACACGGAAACCGAAGACCATTCATGTTGTTGCTCAGGTCGCAGACGTTTTGCAGCAGCAGTCGCTTC
ACGTTCGCTCGCGTATCGGTGATTCATTCTGCTAACCAGTAAGGCAACCCCGCCAGCCTAGCCGGGTCCT
CAACGACAGGAGCACGATCATGCGCACCCGTGGGGCCGCCATGCCGGCGATAATGGCCTGCTTCTCGCCG
AAACGTTTGGTGGCGGGACCAGTGACGAAGGCTTGAGCGAGGGCGTGCAAGATTCCGAATACCGCAAGCG
ACAGGCCGATCATCGTCGCGCTCCAGCGAAAGCGGTCCTCGCCGAAAATGACCCAGAGCGCTGCCGGCAC
CTGTCCTACGAGTTGCATGATAAAGAAGACAGTCATAAGTGCGGCGACGATAGTCATGCCCCGCGCCCAC
CGGAAGGAGCTGACTGGGTTGAAGGCTCTCAAGGGCATCGGTCGAGATCCCGGTGCCTAATGAGTGAGCT
AACTTACATTAATTGCGTTGCGCTCACTGCCCGCTTTCCAGTCGGGAAACCTGTCGTGCCAGCTGCATTA
ATGAATCGGCCAACGCGCGGGGAGAGGCGGTTTGCGTATTGGGCGCCAGGGTGGTTTTTCTTTTCACCAG
TGAGACGGGCAACAGCTGATTGCCCTTCACCGCCTGGCCCTGAGAGAGTTGCAGCAAGCGGTCCACGCTG
GTTTGCCCCAGCAGGCGAAAATCCTGTTTGATGGTGGTTAACGGCGGGATATAACATGAGCTGTCTTCGG
TATCGTCGTATCCCACTACCGAGATATCCGCACCAACGCGCAGCCCGGACTCGGTAATGGCGCGCATTGC
GCCCAGCGCCATCTGATCGTTGGCAACCAGCATCGCAGTGGGAACGATGCCCTCATTCAGCATTTGCATG
GTTTGTTGAAAACCGGACATGGCACTCCAGTCGCCTTCCCGTTCCGCTATCGGCTGAATTTGATTGCGAG
TGAGATATTTATGCCAGCCAGCCAGACGCAGACGCGCCGAGACAGAACTTAATGGGCCCGCTAACAGCGC
GATTTGCTGGTGACCCAATGCGACCAGATGCTCCACGCCCAGTCGCGTACCGTCTTCATGGGAGAAAATA
ATACTGTTGATGGGTGTCTGGTCAGAGACATCAAGAAATAACGCCGGAACATTAGTGCAGGCAGCTTCCA
CAGCAATGGCATCCTGGTCATCCAGCGGATAGTTAATGATCAGCCCACTGACGCGTTGCGCGAGAAGATT
GTGCACCGCCGCTTTACAGGCTTCGACGCCGCTTCGTTCTACCATCGACACCACCACGCTGGCACCCAGT
TGATCGGCGCGAGATTTAATCGCCGCGACAATTTGCGACGGCGCGTGCAGGGCCAGACTGGAGGTGGCAA
CGCCAATCAGCAACGACTGTTTGCCCGCCAGTTGTTGTGCCACGCGGTTGGGAATGTAATTCAGCTCCGC
CATCGCCGCTTCCACTTTTTCCCGCGTTTTCGCAGAAACGTGGCTGGCCTGGTTCACCACGCGGGAAACG
GTCTGATAAGAGACACCGGCATACTCTGCGACATCGTATAACGTTACTGGTTTCACATTCACCACCCTGA
ATTGACTCTCTTCCGGGCGCTATCATGCCATACCGCGAAAGGTTTTGCGCCATTCGATGGTGTCCGGGAT
CTCGACGCTCTCCCTTATGCGACTCCTGCATTAGGAAGCAGCCCAGTAGTAGGTTGAGGCCGTTGAGCAC
CGCCGCCGCAAGGAATGGTGCATGCAAGGAGATGGCGCCCAACAGTCCCCCGGCCACGGGGCCTGCCACC
ATACCCACGCCGAAACAAGCGCTCATGAGCCCGAAGTGGCGAGCCCGATCTTCCCCATCGGTGATGTCGG
CGATATAGGCGCCAGCAACCGCACCTGTGGCGCCGGTGATGCCGGCCACGATGCGTCCGGCGTAGAGGAT
CGAGATCTCGATCCCGCGAAATTAATACGACTCACTATAGGGGAATTGTGAGCGGATAACAATTCCCCTC
TAGAAATAATTTTGTTTAACTTTAAGAAGGAGATATACCATGGGCAGCAGCCATCATCATCATCATCACA
GCAGCGGCCTGGTGCCGCGCGGCAGCCATAGAGACCGGATCCATGATCTACCTGAAATCTTTCGAACGTA
ACATCCGCCTGATCAATATGAAAGTGGTTTACGATGATGTTCGTGTGCTGAAAGATATTATCCAGGCGCT
GGCCCGCCTGGTTGATGAAGCCGTGCTGAAATTCAAACAGGATAGCGTTGAACTGGTGGCACTGGATCGT
GCGCATATTAGCCTGATCTCTGTTAACCTGCCGCGCGAAATGTTCAAAGAATACGATGTGAACGATGAAT
TTAAATTCGGTTTCAACACCCAGTACCTGATGAAAATCCTGAAAGTTGCAAAACGTAAAGAAGCCATTGA
AATCGCAAGTGAAAGCCCGGATAGTGTGATTATCAACATTATCGGCAGCACCAATCGTGAATTTAACGTT
TGCAATCTGGAAGTGTCTGAACAGGAAATTCCGGAAATCAACCTGCAGTTCGATATTAGTGCGACGATCA
GCTCTGATGGTTTTAAAAGTGCCATCAGCGAAGTTTCTACCGTGACGGATAATGTGGTTGTGGAAGGTCA
CGAAGATCGCATTCTGATCAAAGCAGAAGGCGAAAGCGAAGTTGAAGTGGAATTTTCTAAAGATTGCGGC
GGTCTGCAGGATCTGGAATTTAGTAAAGAAAGCAAAAATTCTTACAGTGCGGAATACCTGGATGATGTTC
TGTCTCTGACGAAACTGAGTGATTACGTGAAAATCAGCTTCGGCAACCAGAAACCGCTGCAGCTGTTTTT
CAATATGGAAGGCGGTGGCAAAGTTACGTACCTGCTGGCGCCGAAAGTGTGAGATCCGAATTCGAGCTCC
GTCGACAAGCTTGCGGCCGCACTCGAGCACCACCACCACCACCACTGAGATCCGGCTGCTAACAAAGCCC
GAAAGGAAGCTGAGTTGGCTGCTGCCACCGCTGAGCAATAACTAGCATAACCCCTTGGGGCCTCTAAACG
GGTCTTGAGGGGTTTTTTGCTGAAAGGAGGAACTATATCCGGAT
