>Addgene plasmid #85095 | pGS-3R112C/T180C | addgene partial sequence | sequence record 167181 | T7 5'-TAATACGACTCACTATAGGG-3'
TTCCCCTCTAGAAATAATTTTGTTTAACTTTAAGAAGGAGATATACCATGGGCAGCAGCCATCATCATCA
TCATCACAGCAGCGGCCTGGTGCCGCGCGGCAGCCATAGAGACCGGATCCATGATCTACCTGAAATCTTT
CGAACGTAACATCCGCCTGATCAATATGAAAGTGGTTTACGATGATGTTCGTGTGCTGAAAGATATTATC
CAGGCGCTGGCCCGCCTGGTTGATGAAGCCGTGCTGAAATTCAAACAGGATAGCGTTGAACTGGTGGCAC
TGGATCGTGCGCATATTAGCCTGATCTCTGTTAACCTGCCGCGCGAAATGTTCAAAGAATACGATGTGAA
CGATGAATTTAAATTCGGTTTCAACACCCAGTACCTGATGAAAATCCTGAAAGTTGCAAAACGTAAAGAA
GCCATTGAAATCGCAAGTGAAAGCCCGGATAGTGTGATTATCAACATTATCGGCAGCACCAATCGTGAAT
TTAACGTTTGCAATCTGGAAGTGTCTGAACAGGAAATTCCGGAAATCAACCTGCAGTTCGATATTAGTGC
GACGATCAGCTCTGATGGTTTTAAAAGTGCCATCAGCGAAGTTTCTACCGTGACGGATAATGTGGTTGTG
GAAGGTCACGAAGATCGCATTCTGATCAAAGCAGAAGGCGAAAGCGAAGTTGAAGTGGAATTTTCTAAAG
ATTGCGGCGGTCTGCAGGATCTGGAATTTAGTAAAGAAAGCAAAAATTCTTACAGTGCGGAATACCTGGA
TGATGTTCTGTCTCTGACGAAACTGAGTGATTACGTGAAAATCAGCTTCGGCAACCAGAAACCGCTGCAG
CTGTTTTTCAATATGGAAGGCGGTGGCAAAGTTACGTACCTGCTGGCGCCGAAAGTGTGAGATCCGAATT
CGAGCTCCGTCGACAAGCTTGCGGCCGCACTCGAGCACCACCACCACCACCACTGAGATCCGGCTGCTAA
CAAAGCCCGAAAGGAAGCTGAGTTGGCTGCTGCCACCGC
