>Addgene plasmid #85095 | pGS-3R112C/T180C | addgene partial sequence | sequence record 167183 | T7term 5'-GCTAGTTATTGCTCAGCGG-3'
CTTCCTTTCGGGCTTTGTTAGCAGCCGGATCTCAGTGGTGGTGGTGGTGGTGCTCGAGTGCGGCCGCAAG
CTTGTCGACGGAGCTCGAATTCGGATCTCACACTTTCGGCGCCAGCAGGTACGTAACTTTGCCACCGCCT
TCCATATTGAAAAACAGCTGCAGCGGTTTCTGGTTGCCGAAGCTGATTTTCACGTAATCACTCAGTTTCG
TCAGAGACAGAACATCATCCAGGTATTCCGCACTGTAAGAATTTTTGCTTTCTTTACTAAATTCCAGATC
CTGCAGACCGCCGCAATCTTTAGAAAATTCCACTTCAACTTCGCTTTCGCCTTCTGCTTTGATCAGAATG
CGATCTTCGTGACCTTCCACAACCACATTATCCGTCACGGTAGAAACTTCGCTGATGGCACTTTTAAAAC
CATCAGAGCTGATCGTCGCACTAATATCGAACTGCAGGTTGATTTCCGGAATTTCCTGTTCAGACACTTC
CAGATTGCAAACGTTAAATTCACGATTGGTGCTGCCGATAATGTTGATAATCACACTATCCGGGCTTTCA
CTTGCGATTTCAATGGCTTCTTTACGTTTTGCAACTTTCAGGATTTTCATCAGGTACTGGGTGTTGAAAC
CGAATTTAAATTCATCGTTCACATCGTATTCTTTGAACATTTCGCGCGGCAGGTTAACAGAGATCAGGCT
AATATGCGCACGATCCAGTGCCACCAGTTCAACGCTATCCTGTTTGAATTTCAGCACGGCTTCATCAACC
AGGCGGGCCAGCGCCTGGATAATATCTTTCAGCACACGAACATCATCGTAAACCACTTTCATATTGATCA
GGCGGATGTTACGTTCGAAAGATTTCAGGTAGATCATGGATCCGGTCTCTATGGCTGCCGCGCGGCACCA
GGCCGCTGCTGTGATGATGATGATGATGGCTGCTGCCCATGGTATATCTCCTTCTTAAAGTTAAACAAAA
TTATTTCTAGAGGGGAATTGTTATCCGCTCACAATTCCCCTATAGTG
